Addgene plasmid #81205: pGinB-8X(GGS)-dCas9-FLAG-NLS
Purpose: CMV promoter driving expression of GinB catalytic domain fused with linker to dCas9 in the order shown. Has a FLAG and NLS tag on the c-terminus
Depositing lab: David Liu. Publication: A programmable Cas9-serine recombinase fusion protein that operates on DNA sequences in mammalian cells. Chaikind B, Bessen JL, Thompson DB, Hu JH, Liu DR. Nucleic Acids Res. 2016 Aug 11. pii: gkw707. 10.1093/nar/gkw707 PubMed 27515511.
Backbone
  Vector backbone: pCMV
  Total vector size (bp): 8000
  Vector type: Mammalian Expression
Growth in bacteria
  Bacterial resistance: Ampicillin, 100 μg/mL
  Growth temperature: 37°C
  Growth strain: DH5alpha
  Copy number: High Copy
Gene/Insert
  Gene/Insert name: pGinB-8X(GGS)-dCas9-FLAG-NLS
  Species: Synthetic
  Promoter: CMV
  Cloning method: Unknown
  Sequencing primers: 5′ CGCAAATGGGCGGTAGGCGTG
Terms and licenses: Academic/Nonprofit Terms; Industry Terms: Not Available to Industry
Depositor comments: GinB derived from Barbas and coworkers: T. Gaj, A. C. Mercer, S. J. Sirk, H. L. Smith, C. F. Barbas, A comprehensive approach to zinc-finger recombinase customization enables genomic targeting in human cells. Nucleic acids research 41, 3937-3946 (2013).
How to cite: pGinB-8X(GGS)-dCas9-FLAG-NLS was a gift from David Liu (Addgene plasmid # 81205 ; http://n2t.net/addgene:81205 ; RRID:Addgene_81205)
