[The description below was written by a language model from this plasmid's Addgene catalogue record and pLannotate feature annotations shown in this document.]
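Description:
pGinB-8X(GGS)-dCas9-FLAG-NLS is a mammalian expression plasmid of about 8 kb built on a pCMV backbone. It is propagated in E. coli through a high-copy ColE1/pUC-type origin and selected with ampicillin via the β-lactamase gene and its own promoter. The backbone also carries remnants of cloning-vector sequence (lac promoter/operator, CAP site, lacI, MCS, SV40 promoter and bom fragments) that appear to be vestigial. No mammalian selection marker is annotated, which suggests use by transient transfection.

The payload is a single synthetic fusion gene driven by the human CMV immediate-early enhancer and promoter and terminated by the bovine growth hormone polyadenylation signal. A T7 promoter lies just upstream of the coding region. The open reading frame begins with the catalytic domain of GinB, an engineered variant of the phage Mu Gin serine recombinase (invertase). This is joined through a flexible linker of eight Gly-Gly-Ser repeats to catalytically inactive Streptococcus pyogenes Cas9 (dCas9), followed by a C-terminal FLAG epitope and a nuclear localization signal. The automated annotation labels the Cas9 segment "Cas9 VQR", which probably reflects a closest database match; the catalogue entry describes it only as dCas9. The linker, FLAG and NLS are not annotated separately.

In this design dCas9 replaces the recombinase's native DNA-binding function, so guide RNAs direct the Gin catalytic domain to chosen sites. The plasmid encodes no guide RNA, which would have to be supplied separately. According to the associated publication title, the construct was made for programmable, RNA-guided site-specific recombination of DNA sequences in mammalian cells.
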