Features (pLannotate 1.2.2; 16 found; start..end, strand, type, name):
    132..335     +  promoter       CMV promoter: human cytomegalovirus (CMV) immediate early promoter
    377..395     +  promoter       T7 promoter: promoter for bacteriophage T7 RNA polymerase
    409..834     +  CDS            gin (fragment): GIN_BPMU - Experimental evidence at protein level: Swiss-Prot protein existence level 1. Performs inversion of a viral 3 kp segment (G-segment) that encodes two alternate pairs of tail fiber proteins thereby modifying the host specificity of the virus. Binds as a dimer to the viral gix sites which are 34-bp palindromic sequences that flank the invertible G-segment. Catalyzes site-specific recombination in the presence of the host factor Fis. Gin dimers bound to each of the gix sites and host factor Fis bound to the enhancer come together to form the synaptic complex. Each Gin monomer introduce
    907..5007    +  CDS            Cas9 VQR: Streptococcus pyogenes Cas9 endonuclease with the D1135V/R1335Q/T1337R mutations has an altered recognition specificity for the protospacer adjacent motif (PAM) (Kleinstiver et al., 2015)
   5126..5350    +  polyA_signal   bGH poly(A) signal: bovine growth hormone polyadenylation signal
   5354..5375    +  promoter       SV40 promoter (fragment): SV40 enhancer and early promoter
   5380..5396    +  misc_feature   MCS (fragment): pBluescript multiple cloning site
   5445..5461    -  protein_bind   lac operator: The lac repressor binds to the lac operator to inhibit transcription in E. coli. This inhibition can be relieved by adding lactose or isopropyl-β-D-thiogalactopyranoside (IPTG). lac repressor encoded by lacI
   5469..5499    -  promoter       lac promoter: promoter for the E. coli lac operon
   5514..5535    -  protein_bind   CAP binding site: CAP binding activates transcription in the presence of cAMP. E. coli catabolite activator protein
   5548..5640    -  CDS            lacI (fragment): lac repressor; lacI; The lac repressor binds to the lac operator to inhibit transcription in E. coli. This inhibition can be relieved by adding lactose or isopropyl-β-D-thiogalactopyranoside (IPTG).
   5823..6411    -  rep_origin     ori: high-copy-number ColE1/pMB1/pBR322/pUC origin of replication
   6582..7442    -  CDS            AmpR: β-lactamase; bla; confers resistance to ampicillin, carbenicillin, and related antibiotics
   7443..7547    -  promoter       AmpR promoter: bla
   7618..7662    -  misc_feature   bom (fragment): basis of mobility region from pBR322
   7817..131     +  enhancer       CMV enhancer (across the origin): human cytomegalovirus immediate early enhancer
>Addgene plasmid #81205 | pGinB-8X(GGS)-dCas9-FLAG-NLS | depositor full sequence | sequence record 154468 | Full plasmid sequence
ATATGCCAAGTACGCCCCCTATTGACGTCAATGACGGTAAATGGCCCGCCTGGCATTATGCCCAGTACAT
GACCTTATGGGACTTTCCTACTTGGCAGTACATCTACGTATTAGTCATCGCTATTACCATGGTGATGCGG
TTTTGGCAGTACATCAATGGGCGTGGATAGCGGTTTGACTCACGGGGATTTCCAAGTCTCCACCCCATTG
ACGTCAATGGGAGTTTGTTTTGGCACCAAAATCAACGGGACTTTCCAAAATGTCGTAACAACTCCGCCCC
ATTGACGCAAATGGGCGGTAGGCGTGTACGGTGGGAGGTCTATATAAGCAGAGCTGGTTTAGTGAACCGT
CAGATCCGCTAGAGATCCGCGGCCGCTAATACGACTCACTATAGGGAGAGCCGCCACCATGCTCATTGGC
TACGTGCGCGTCTCAACTAACGACCAGAATACCGATCTTCAGAGGAACGCACTGGTTTGTGCAGGCTGCG
AACAGATTTTCGAGGACAAACTCAGCGGGACACGGACGGACAGACCTGGCCTCAAGCGAGCACTCAAGAG
GCTGCAGAAAGGAGACACTCTGGTGGTCTGGAAATTGGACCGCCTGGGTCGAAGCATGAAGCATCTCATT
TCTCTGGTTGGCGAACTGCGAGAAAGGGGGATCAACTTTCGAAGTCTGACGGATTCCATAGATACAAGCA
GCCCCATGGGCCGGTTCTTCTTCTACGTGATGGGTGCACTGGCTGAAATGGAAAGAGAACTCATTATAGA
GCGAACCATGGCAGGGCTTGCGGCTGCCAGGAATAAAGGCAGGCGGTTTGGAAGACCACCAAAGGGTGGA
TCCGGAGGGTCCGGAGGTAGTGGCGGCAGCGGTGGTTCAGGTGGCAGCGGAGGGTCAGGAGGCTCTGATA
AAAAGTATTCTATTGGTTTAGCTATCGGCACTAATTCCGTTGGATGGGCTGTCATAACCGATGAATACAA
AGTACCTTCAAAGAAATTTAAGGTGTTGGGGAACACAGACCGTCATTCGATTAAAAAGAATCTTATCGGT
GCCCTCCTATTCGATAGTGGCGAAACGGCAGAGGCGACTCGCCTGAAACGAACCGCTCGGAGAAGGTATA
CACGTCGCAAGAACCGAATATGTTACTTACAAGAAATTTTTAGCAATGAGATGGCCAAAGTTGACGATTC
TTTCTTTCACCGTTTGGAAGAGTCCTTCCTTGTCGAAGAGGACAAGAAACATGAACGGCACCCCATCTTT
GGAAACATAGTAGATGAGGTGGCATATCATGAAAAGTACCCAACGATTTATCACCTCAGAAAAAAGCTAG
TTGACTCAACTGATAAAGCGGACCTGAGGTTAATCTACTTGGCTCTTGCCCATATGATAAAGTTCCGTGG
GCACTTTCTCATTGAGGGTGATCTAAATCCGGACAACTCGGATGTCGACAAACTGTTCATCCAGTTAGTA
CAAACCTATAATCAGTTGTTTGAAGAGAACCCTATAAATGCAAGTGGCGTGGATGCGAAGGCTATTCTTA
GCGCCCGCCTCTCTAAATCCCGACGGCTAGAAAACCTGATCGCACAATTACCCGGAGAGAAGAAAAATGG
GTTGTTCGGTAACCTTATAGCGCTCTCACTAGGCCTGACACCAAATTTTAAGTCGAACTTCGACTTAGCT
GAAGATGCCAAATTGCAGCTTAGTAAGGACACGTACGATGACGATCTCGACAATCTACTGGCACAAATTG
GAGATCAGTATGCGGACTTATTTTTGGCTGCCAAAAACCTTAGCGATGCAATCCTCCTATCTGACATACT
GAGAGTTAATACTGAGATTACCAAGGCGCCGTTATCCGCTTCAATGATCAAAAGGTACGATGAACATCAC
CAAGACTTGACACTTCTCAAGGCCCTAGTCCGTCAGCAACTGCCTGAGAAATATAAGGAAATATTCTTTG
ATCAGTCGAAAAACGGGTACGCAGGTTATATTGACGGCGGAGCGAGTCAAGAGGAATTCTACAAGTTTAT
CAAACCCATATTAGAGAAGATGGATGGGACGGAAGAGTTGCTTGTAAAACTCAATCGCGAAGATCTACTG
CGAAAGCAGCGGACTTTCGACAACGGTAGCATTCCACATCAAATCCACTTAGGCGAATTGCATGCTATAC
TTAGAAGGCAGGAGGATTTTTATCCGTTCCTCAAAGACAATCGTGAAAAGATTGAGAAAATCCTAACCTT
TCGCATACCTTACTATGTGGGACCCCTGGCCCGAGGGAACTCTCGGTTCGCATGGATGACAAGAAAGTCC
GAAGAAACGATTACTCCATGGAATTTTGAGGAAGTTGTCGATAAAGGTGCGTCAGCTCAATCGTTCATCG
AGAGGATGACCAACTTTGACAAGAATTTACCGAACGAAAAAGTATTGCCTAAGCACAGTTTACTTTACGA
GTATTTCACAGTGTACAATGAACTCACGAAAGTTAAGTATGTCACTGAGGGCATGCGTAAACCCGCCTTT
CTAAGCGGAGAACAGAAGAAAGCAATAGTAGATCTGTTATTCAAGACCAACCGCAAAGTGACAGTTAAGC
AATTGAAAGAGGACTACTTTAAGAAAATTGAATGCTTCGATTCTGTCGAGATCTCCGGGGTAGAAGATCG
ATTTAATGCGTCACTTGGTACGTATCATGACCTCCTAAAGATAATTAAAGATAAGGACTTCCTGGATAAC
GAAGAGAATGAAGATATCTTAGAAGATATAGTGTTGACTCTTACCCTCTTTGAAGATCGGGAAATGATTG
AGGAAAGACTAAAAACATACGCTCACCTGTTCGACGATAAGGTTATGAAACAGTTAAAGAGGCGTCGCTA
TACGGGCTGGGGACGATTGTCGCGGAAACTTATCAACGGGATAAGAGACAAGCAAAGTGGTAAAACTATT
CTCGATTTTCTAAAGAGCGACGGCTTCGCCAATAGGAACTTTATGCAGCTGATCCATGATGACTCTTTAA
CCTTCAAAGAGGATATACAAAAGGCACAGGTTTCCGGACAAGGGGACTCATTGCACGAACATATTGCGAA
TCTTGCTGGTTCGCCAGCCATCAAAAAGGGCATACTCCAGACAGTCAAAGTAGTGGATGAGCTAGTTAAG
GTCATGGGACGTCACAAACCGGAAAACATTGTAATCGAGATGGCACGCGAAAATCAAACGACTCAGAAGG
GGCAAAAAAACAGTCGAGAGCGGATGAAGAGAATAGAAGAGGGTATTAAAGAACTGGGCAGCCAGATCTT
AAAGGAGCATCCTGTGGAAAATACCCAATTGCAGAACGAGAAACTTTACCTCTATTACCTACAAAATGGA
AGGGACATGTATGTTGATCAGGAACTGGACATAAACCGTTTATCTGATTACGACGTCGATGCCATTGTAC
CCCAATCCTTTTTGAAGGACGATTCAATCGACAATAAAGTGCTTACACGCTCGGATAAGAACCGAGGGAA
AAGTGACAATGTTCCAAGCGAGGAAGTCGTAAAGAAAATGAAGAACTATTGGCGGCAGCTCCTAAATGCG
AAACTGATAACGCAAAGAAAGTTCGATAACTTAACTAAAGCTGAGAGGGGTGGCTTGTCTGAACTTGACA
AGGCCGGATTTATTAAACGTCAGCTCGTGGAAACCCGCCAAATCACAAAGCATGTTGCACAGATACTAGA
TTCCCGAATGAATACGAAATACGACGAGAACGATAAGCTGATTCGGGAAGTCAAAGTAATCACTTTAAAG
TCAAAATTGGTGTCGGACTTCAGAAAGGATTTTCAATTCTATAAAGTTAGGGAGATAAATAACTACCACC
ATGCGCACGACGCTTATCTTAATGCCGTCGTAGGGACCGCACTCATTAAGAAATACCCGAAGCTAGAAAG
TGAGTTTGTGTATGGTGATTACAAAGTTTATGACGTCCGTAAGATGATCGCGAAAAGCGAACAGGAGATA
GGCAAGGCTACAGCCAAATACTTCTTTTATTCTAACATTATGAATTTCTTTAAGACGGAAATCACTCTGG
CAAACGGAGAGATACGCAAACGACCTTTAATTGAAACCAATGGGGAGACAGGTGAAATCGTATGGGATAA
GGGCCGGGACTTCGCGACGGTGAGAAAAGTTTTGTCCATGCCCCAAGTCAACATAGTAAAGAAAACTGAG
GTGCAGACCGGAGGGTTTTCAAAGGAATCGATTCTTCCAAAAAGGAATAGTGATAAGCTCATCGCTCGTA
AAAAGGACTGGGACCCGAAAAAGTACGGTGGCTTCGATAGCCCTACAGTTGCCTATTCTGTCCTAGTAGT
GGCAAAAGTTGAGAAGGGAAAATCCAAGAAACTGAAGTCAGTCAAAGAATTATTGGGGATAACGATTATG
GAGCGCTCGTCTTTTGAAAAGAACCCCATCGACTTCCTTGAGGCGAAAGGTTACAAGGAAGTAAAAAAGG
ATCTCATAATTAAACTACCAAAGTATAGTCTGTTTGAGTTAGAAAATGGCCGAAAACGGATGTTGGCTAG
CGCCGGAGAGCTTCAAAAGGGGAACGAACTCGCACTACCGTCTAAATACGTGAATTTCCTGTATTTAGCG
TCCCATTACGAGAAGTTGAAAGGTTCACCTGAAGATAACGAACAGAAGCAACTTTTTGTTGAGCAGCACA
AACATTATCTCGACGAAATCATAGAGCAAATTTCGGAATTCAGTAAGAGAGTCATCCTAGCTGATGCCAA
TCTGGACAAAGTATTAAGCGCATACAACAAGCACAGGGATAAACCCATACGTGAGCAGGCGGAAAATATT
ATCCATTTGTTTACTCTTACCAACCTCGGCGCTCCAGCCGCATTCAAGTATTTTGACACAACGATAGATC
GCAAACGATACACTTCTACCAAGGAGGTGCTAGACGCGACACTGATTCACCAATCCATCACGGGATTATA
TGAAACTCGGATAGATTTGTCACAGCTTGGGGGTGACGGTGGCTCCGATTATAAGGATGATGACGACAAG
GGAGGTTCCCCAAAGAAGAAAAGGAAGGTCTGAACCGGTCATCATCACCATCACCATTGAGTTTAAACCC
GCTGATCAGCCTCGACTGTGCCTTCTAGTTGCCAGCCATCTGTTGTTTGCCCCTCCCCCGTGCCTTCCTT
GACCCTGGAAGGTGCCACTCCCACTGTCCTTTCCTAATAAAATGAGGAAATTGCATCGCATTGTCTGAGT
AGGTGTCATTCTATTCTGGGGGGTGGGGTGGGGCAGGACAGCAAGGGGGAGGATTGGGAAGACAATAGCA
GGCATGCTGGGGATGCGGTGGGCTCTATGGCTTCTGAGGCGGAAAGAACCAGCTGGGGCTCGATACCGTC
GACCTCTAGCTAGAGCTTGGCGTAATCATGGTCATAGCTGTTTCCTGTGTGAAATTGTTATCCGCTCACA
ATTCCACACAACATACGAGCCGGAAGCATAAAGTGTAAAGCCTAGGGTGCCTAATGAGTGAGCTAACTCA
CATTAATTGCGTTGCGCTCACTGCCCGCTTTCCAGTCGGGAAACCTGTCGTGCCAGCTGCATTAATGAAT
CGGCCAACGCGCGGGGAGAGGCGGTTTGCGTATTGGGCGCTCTTCCGCTTCCTCGCTCACTGACTCGCTG
CGCTCGGTCGTTCGGCTGCGGCGAGCGGTATCAGCTCACTCAAAGGCGGTAATACGGTTATCCACAGAAT
CAGGGGATAACGCAGGAAAGAACATGTGAGCAAAAGGCCAGCAAAAGGCCAGGAACCGTAAAAAGGCCGC
GTTGCTGGCGTTTTTCCATAGGCTCCGCCCCCCTGACGAGCATCACAAAAATCGACGCTCAAGTCAGAGG
TGGCGAAACCCGACAGGACTATAAAGATACCAGGCGTTTCCCCCTGGAAGCTCCCTCGTGCGCTCTCCTG
TTCCGACCCTGCCGCTTACCGGATACCTGTCCGCCTTTCTCCCTTCGGGAAGCGTGGCGCTTTCTCAATG
CTCACGCTGTAGGTATCTCAGTTCGGTGTAGGTCGTTCGCTCCAAGCTGGGCTGTGTGCACGAACCCCCC
GTTCAGCCCGACCGCTGCGCCTTATCCGGTAACTATCGTCTTGAGTCCAACCCGGTAAGACACGACTTAT
CGCCACTGGCAGCAGCCACTGGTAACAGGATTAGCAGAGCGAGGTATGTAGGCGGTGCTACAGAGTTCTT
GAAGTGGTGGCCTAACTACGGCTACACTAGAAGGACAGTATTTGGTATCTGCGCTCTGCTGAAGCCAGTT
ACCTTCGGAAAAAGAGTTGGTAGCTCTTGATCCGGCAAACAAACCACCGCTGGTAGCGGTGGTTTTTTTG
TTTGCAAGCAGCAGATTACGCGCAGAAAAAAAGGATCTCAAGAAGATCCTTTGATCTTTTCTACGGGGTC
TGACGCTCAGTGGAACGAAAACTCACGTTAAGGGATTTTGGTCATGAGATTATCAAAAAGGATCTTCACC
TAGATCCTTTTAAATTAAAAATGAAGTTTTAAATCAATCTAAAGTATATATGAGTAAACTTGGTCTGACA
GTTACCAATGCTTAATCAGTGAGGCACCTATCTCAGCGATCTGTCTATTTCGTTCATCCATAGTTGCCTG
ACTCCCCGTCGTGTAGATAACTACGATACGGGAGGGCTTACCATCTGGCCCCAGTGCTGCAATGATACCG
CGAGACCCACGCTCACCGGCTCCAGATTTATCAGCAATAAACCAGCCAGCCGGAAGGGCCGAGCGCAGAA
GTGGTCCTGCAACTTTATCCGCCTCCATCCAGTCTATTAATTGTTGCCGGGAAGCTAGAGTAAGTAGTTC
GCCAGTTAATAGTTTGCGCAACGTTGTTGCCATTGCTACAGGCATCGTGGTGTCACGCTCGTCGTTTGGT
ATGGCTTCATTCAGCTCCGGTTCCCAACGATCAAGGCGAGTTACATGATCCCCCATGTTGTGCAAAAAAG
CGGTTAGCTCCTTCGGTCCTCCGATCGTTGTCAGAAGTAAGTTGGCCGCAGTGTTATCACTCATGGTTAT
GGCAGCACTGCATAATTCTCTTACTGTCATGCCATCCGTAAGATGCTTTTCTGTGACTGGTGAGTACTCA
ACCAAGTCATTCTGAGAATAGTGTATGCGGCGACCGAGTTGCTCTTGCCCGGCGTCAATACGGGATAATA
CCGCGCCACATAGCAGAACTTTAAAAGTGCTCATCATTGGAAAACGTTCTTCGGGGCGAAAACTCTCAAG
GATCTTACCGCTGTTGAGATCCAGTTCGATGTAACCCACTCGTGCACCCAACTGATCTTCAGCATCTTTT
ACTTTCACCAGCGTTTCTGGGTGAGCAAAAACAGGAAGGCAAAATGCCGCAAAAAAGGGAATAAGGGCGA
CACGGAAATGTTGAATACTCATACTCTTCCTTTTTCAATATTATTGAAGCATTTATCAGGGTTATTGTCT
CATGAGCGGATACATATTTGAATGTATTTAGAAAAATAAACAAATAGGGGTTCCGCGCACATTTCCCCGA
AAAGTGCCACCTGACGTCGACGGATCGGGAGATCGATCTCCCGATCCCCTAGGGTCGACTCTCAGTACAA
TCTGCTCTGATGCCGCATAGTTAAGCCAGTATCTGCTCCCTGCTTGTGTGTTGGAGGTCGCTGAGTAGTG
CGCGAGCAAAATTTAAGCTACAACAAGGCAAGGCTTGACCGACAATTGCATGAAGAATCTGCTTAGGGTT
AGGCGTTTTGCGCTGCTTCGCGATGTACGGGCCAGATATACGCGTTGACATTGATTATTGACTAGTTATT
AATAGTAATCAATTACGGGGTCATTAGTTCATAGCCCATATATGGAGTTCCGCGTTACATAACTTACGGT
AAATGGCCCGCCTGGCTGACCGCCCAACGACCCCCGCCCATTGACGTCAATAATGACGTATGTTCCCATA
GTAACGCCAATAGGGACTTTCCATTGACGTCAATGGGTGGACTATTTACGGTAAACTGCCCACTTGGCAG
TACATCAAGTGTATC
