>Addgene plasmid #81205 | pGinB-8X(GGS)-dCas9-FLAG-NLS | addgene partial sequence | sequence record 163245 | CMV-F 5'-CGCAAATGGGCGGTAGGCGTG-3'
AGCAGAGCTGGTTTAGTGAACCGTCAGATCCGCTAGAGATCCGCGGCCGCTAATACGACTCACTATAGGG
AGAGCCGCCACCATGCTCATTGGCTACGTGCGCGTCTCAACTAACGACCAGAATACCGATCTTCAGAGGA
ACGCACTGGTTTGTGCAGGCTGCGAACAGATTTTCGAGGACAAACTCAGCGGGACACGGACGGACAGACC
TGGCCTCAAGCGAGCACTCAAGAGGCTGCAGAAAGGAGACACTCTGGTGGTCTGGAAATTGGACCGCCTG
GGTCGAAGCATGAAGCATCTCATTTCTCTGGTTGGCGAACTGCGAGAAAGGGGGATCAACTTTCGAAGTC
TGACGGATTCCATAGATACAAGCAGCCCCATGGGCCGGTTCTTCTTCTACGTGATGGGTGCACTGGCTGA
AATGGAAAGAGAACTCATTATAGAGCGAACCATGGCAGGGCTTGCGGCTGCCAGGAATAAAGGCAGGCGG
TTTGGAAGACCACCAAAGGGTGGATCCGGAGGGTCCGGAGGTAGTGGCGGCAGCGGTGGTTCAGGTGGCA
GCGGAGGGTCAGGAGGCTCTGATAAAAAGTATTCTATTGGTTTAGCTATCGGCACTAATTCCGTTGGATG
GGCTGTCATAACCGATGAATACAAAGTACCTTCAAAGAAATTTAAGGTGTTGGGGAACACAGACCGTCAT
TCGATTAAAAAGAATCTTATCGGTGCCCTCCTATTCGATAGTGGCGAAACGGCAGAGGCGACTCGCCTGA
AACGAACCGCTCGGAGAAGGTATACACGTCGCAAGA
