>Addgene plasmid #81205 | pGinB-8X(GGS)-dCas9-FLAG-NLS | addgene partial sequence | sequence record 163247 | BGH-rev 5'-TAGAAGGCACAGTCGAGG-3'
ATGGTGATGGTGATGATGACCGGTTCAGACCTTCCTTTTCTTCTTTGGGGAACCTCCCTTGTCGTCATCA
TCCTTATAATCGGAGCCACCGTCACCCCCAAGCTGTGACAAATCTATCCGAGTTTCATATAATCCCGTGA
TGGATTGGTGAATCAGTGTCGCGTCTAGCACCTCCTTGGTAGAAGTGTATCGTTTGCGATCTATCGTTGT
GTCAAAATACTTGAATGCGGCTGGAGCGCCGAGGTTGGTAAGAGTAAACAAATGGATAATATTTTCCGCC
TGCTCACGTATGGGTTTATCCCTGTGCTTGTTGTATGCGCTTAATACTTTGTCCAGATTGGCATCAGCTA
GGATGACTCTCTTACTGAATTCCGAAATTTGCTCTATGATTTCGTCGAGATAATGTTTGTGCTGCTCAAC
AAAAAGTTGCTTCTGTTCGTTATCTTCAGGTGAACCTTTCAACTTCTCGTAATGGGACGCTAAATACAGG
AAATTCACGTATTTAGACGGTAGTGCGAGTTCGTTCCCCTTTTGAAGCTCTCCGGCGCTAGCCAACATCC
GTTTTCGGCCATTTTCTAACTCAAACAGACTATACTTTGGTAGTTTAATTATGAGATCCTTTTTTACTTC
CTTGTAACCTTTCGCCTCAAGGAAGTCGATGGGGTTCTTTTCAAAAGACGAGCGCTCCATAATCGTTATC
CCCAATAATTCTTTGACTGACTTCAGTTTCTTGGATTTTCCCTTCTCAACTTTTGCCACTACTAGGACAG
AATAGGCAACTGTAGG
