>Addgene plasmid #81205 | pGinB-8X(GGS)-dCas9-FLAG-NLS | addgene partial sequence | sequence record 163249 | KJdCas9-F1 5'-GACGTCACAAACCGGAAAAC-3'
ACGACTCAGAAGGGGCAAAAAAACAGTCGAGAGCGGATGAAGAGAATAGAAGAGGGTATTAAAGAACTGG
GCAGCCAGATCTTAAAGGAGCATCCTGTGGAAAATACCCAATTGCAGAACGAGAAACTTTACCTCTATTA
CCTACAAAATGGAAGGGACATGTATGTTGATCAGGAACTGGACATAAACCGTTTATCTGATTACGACGTC
GATGCCATTGTACCCCAATCCTTTTTGAAGGACGATTCAATCGACAATAAAGTGCTTACACGCTCGGATA
AGAACCGAGGGAAAAGTGACAATGTTCCAAGCGAGGAAGTCGTAAAGAAAATGAAGAACTATTGGCGGCA
GCTCCTAAATGCGAAACTGATAACGCAAAGAAAGTTCGATAACTTAACTAAAGCTGAGAGGGGTGGCTTG
TCTGAACTTGACAAGGCCGGATTTATTAAACGTCAGCTCGTGGAAACCCGCCAAATCACAAAGCATGTTG
CACAGATACTAGATTCCCGAATGAATACGAAATACGACGAGAACGATAAGCTGATTCGGGAAGTCAAAGT
AATCACTTTAAAGTCAAAATTGGTGTCGGACTTCAGAAAGGATTTTCAATTCTATAAAGTTAGGGAGATA
AATAACTACCACCATGCGCACGACGCTTATCTTAATGCCGTCGTAGGGACCGCACTCATTAAGAAATACC
CGAAGCTAGAAAGTGAGTTTGTGTATGGTGATTACAAAGTTTATGACGTCCGTAAGATGATCGCGAAAAG
CGAACAGGAGATAGGCAAGGCTACAGCCAAATACTTCTTT
